Addgene plasmid #168763: pDONR223 HCoV-229E S_stop
Purpose: Gateway-compatible Entry vector
Depositing lab: Fritz Roth. Depositing organization: Sinai Health System. Publication: A resource of human coronavirus protein-coding sequences in a flexible, multipurpose Gateway Entry clone collection. Weller B, Lin CW, Pogoutse O, Sauer M, Marin-de la Rosa N, Strobel A, Young V, Knapp JJ, Rayhan A, Falter C, Kim DK, Roth FP, Falter-Braun P. G3 (Bethesda). 2023 Jul 5;13(7):jkad105. doi: 10.1093/g3journal/jkad105. PubMed 37267226.
Backbone
  Vector backbone: pDONR223
  Backbone manufacturer: Rual et al, Genome Res. 14:2128-2135, 2004.
  Backbone size w/o insert (bp): 5005
  Vector type: Other
Growth in bacteria
  Bacterial resistance: Spectinomycin, 50 μg/mL
  Growth temperature: 37°C
  Growth strain: DH5alpha
  Copy number: Unknown
Gene/Insert
  Gene/Insert name: S
  Species: Other
  Insert size (bp): 3522
  Entrez Gene: S (a.k.a. HCoV229Egp2)
  Cloning method: Gateway Cloning
  Sequencing primers: 5′ m13-For; 3′ m13-Rev
Resource information
  A portion of this plasmid was derived from a plasmid made by: Falter-Braun Lab
Terms and licenses: Academic/Nonprofit Terms; Industry Terms
How to cite: pDONR223 HCoV-229E S_stop was a gift from Fritz Roth (Addgene plasmid # 168763 ; http://n2t.net/addgene:168763 ; RRID:Addgene_168763)
