[The description below was written by a language model from this plasmid's Addgene catalogue record and pLannotate feature annotations shown in this document.]
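Description:
pDONR223 HCoV-229E S_stop is a Gateway Entry clone built on the pDONR223 backbone and carrying the spike (S) open reading frame of human coronavirus 229E. It is a bacterial cloning plasmid rather than an expression vector. It replicates in E. coli from a high-copy ColE1/pUC-type origin and is selected with spectinomycin through the aadA aminoglycoside adenylyltransferase gene (SmR). A fragment of the class 1 integron Pc promoter and a short remnant of a gentamicin resistance gene lie just upstream of this marker. Other backbone elements include the rrnB T1 and T2 transcription terminators, which help insulate the cloning region from read-through transcription, as well as small lacI and lacZα fragments. The sequenced plasmid is about 6.3 kb.

The roughly 3.5 kb S coding sequence is flanked by two attL recombination sites. The automated annotation labels these attL3 and attL2, although a standard Entry clone would normally carry an attL1/attL2 pair. These sites allow the ORF to be transferred by an LR Clonase reaction into any compatible Destination vector. No promoter is positioned to express the insert. A T7 promoter sits just beyond the 3′ att site on the opposite strand, and M13 primer sites are listed for sequence verification. The "_stop" suffix suggests that the native stop codon is retained, which would suit untagged or N-terminally tagged expression rather than C-terminal fusions, though the record does not state this outright. The encoded glycoprotein mediates virion attachment through host aminopeptidase N and drives membrane fusion as a class I fusion protein. The plasmid belongs to a collection of human coronavirus ORF Entry clones meant for flexible transfer into downstream expression or interaction assay vectors.
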