Features (pLannotate 1.2.2; 12 found; start..end, strand, type, name):
      2..97      +  protein_bind   attL3: mutant version of attL; recombination site for the Gateway® LR reaction LR Clonase™
    100..3618    +  CDS            S: SPIKE_CVH22 - Experimental evidence at protein level: Swiss-Prot protein existence level 1. S1 region attaches the virion to the cell membrane by interacting with host ANPEP/aminopeptidase N, initiating the infection. Binding to the receptor probably induces conformational changes in the S glycoprotein unmasking the fusion peptide of S2 region and activating membranes fusion. S2 region belongs to the class I viral fusion protein. Under the current model, the protein has at least 3 conformational states: pre-fusion native state, pre-hairpin intermediate state, and post-fusion hairpin state. Dur
   3623..3722    -  protein_bind   attL2: mutant version of attL; recombination site for the Gateway® LR reaction LR Clonase™
   3740..3758    -  promoter       T7 promoter: promoter for bacteriophage T7 RNA polymerase
   3948..3971    +  promoter       Pc promoter (fragment): intI1 (promoter lies within the coding sequence); class 1 integron promoter
   4147..4203    +  CDS            GmR (fragment): gentamycin acetyltransferase; aacC1; confers resistance to gentamycin
   4210..5001    +  CDS            SmR: aminoglycoside adenylyltransferase (Murphy, 1985); aadA; confers resistance to spectinomycin and streptomycin
   5094..5682    +  rep_origin     ori: high-copy-number ColE1/pMB1/pBR322/pUC origin of replication
   5865..5957    +  CDS            lacI (fragment): lac repressor; lacI; The lac repressor binds to the lac operator to inhibit transcription in E. coli. This inhibition can be relieved by adding lactose or isopropyl-β-D-thiogalactopyranoside (IPTG).
   6012..6039    -  terminator     rrnB T2 terminator: transcription terminator T2 from the E. coli rrnB gene
   6171..6214    +  terminator     rrnB T1 terminator: Escherichia coli rrnB; transcription terminator T1 from the E. coli rrnB gene
   6261..6297    -  CDS            lacZα (fragment): LacZα fragment of β-galactosidase; lacZ fragment
>Addgene plasmid #168763 | pDONR223 HCoV-229E S_stop | addgene full sequence | sequence record 392173 | Addgene NGS Result
CAAATAATGATTTTATTTTGACTGATAGTGACCTGTTCGTTGCAACAAATTGATGAGCAATGCTTTTTTA
TAATGCCAACTTTGTACAAAAAAGTTGGCATGTTTGTTTTGCTTGTTGCATATGCCTTGTTGCATATTGC
TGGTTGTCAAACTACAAATGGGCTGAACACTAGTTACTCTGTTTGCAACGGCTGTGTTGGTTATTCAGAA
AATGTATTTGCTGTTGAGAGTGGTGGTTATATACCCTCCGACTTTGCATTCAATAATTGGTTCCTTCTAA
CTAATACCTCATCTGTTGTAGATGGTGTTGTGAGGAGTTTTCAGCCTTTGTTGCTTAATTGCTTATGGTC
TGTTTCTGGCTTGCGGTTTACTACTGGTTTTGTCTATTTTAATGGTACTGGGAGAGGTGATTGTAAAGGT
TTTTCCTCAGATGTTTTGTCTGATGTCATACGTTACAACCTCAATTTTGAAGAAAACCTTAGACGTGGAA
CCATTTTGTTTAAAACATCTTATGGTGTTGTTGTGTTTTATTGTACCAACAACACTTTAGTTTCAGGTGA
TGCTCACATACCATTTGGTACAGTTTTGGGCAATTTTTATTGCTTTGTAAATACTACTATTGGCAATGAA
ACTACGTCTGCTTTTGTGGGTGCACTACCTAAGACAGTTCGTGAGTTTGTTATTTCACGCACAGGACATT
TTTATATTAATGGCTATCGCTATTTCACTTTAGGTAATGTAGAAGCCGTTAATTTCAATGTCACTACTGC
AGAAACCACTGATTTTTGTACTGTTGCGTTAGCTTCTTATGCTGACGTTTTGGTTAATGTGTCACAAACC
TCTATTGCTAATATAATTTATTGCAACTCTGTTATTAACAGACTGAGATGTGACCAGTTGTCCTTTGATG
TACCAGATGGTTTTTATTCTACAAGCCCTATTCAATCCGTTGAGCTACCTGTGTCTATTGTGTCGCTACC
TGTTTATCATAAACATACGTTTATTGTGTTGTACGTTGACTTCAAACCTCAGAGTGGCGGTGGCAAGTGC
TTTAACTGTTATCCTGCTGGTGTTAATATTACACTGGCCAATTTTAATGAAACTAAAGGGCCTTTGTGTG
TTGACACATCACACTTCACTACCAAATACGTTGCTGTTTATGCCAATGTTGGTAGGTGGAGTGCTAGTAT
TAACACGGGAAATTGCCCTTTTTCTTTTGGCAAAGTTAATAACTTTGTTAAATTTGGCAGTGTATGTTTT
TCGCTAAAGGATATACCCGGTGGTTGCGCAATGCCTATAGTGGCTAATTGGGCTTATAGTAAGTACTATA
CTATAGGCTCATTGTATGTTTCTTGGAGTGATGGTGATGGAATTACTGGCGTCCCACAACCTGTTGAGGG
TGTTAGTTCCTTTATGAATGTTACATTGGACAAATGTACTAAATATAATATTTATGATGTATCTGGTGTG
GGTGTTATTCGCGTTAGCAATGACACCTTTCTTAATGGAATTACGTACACATCAACTTCAGGTAACCTTC
TGGGTTTTAAAGATGTTACTAAGGGCACCATCTACTCTATCACTCCTTGTAACCCACCAGATCAGCTTGT
TGTTTATCAGCAAGCTGTTGTTGGTGCTATGTTGTCTGAAAATTTTACTAGTTACGGCTTTTCTAATGTT
GTAGAACTGCCGAAATTTTTCTATGCGTCCAATGGCACTTATAATTGCACAGACGCTGTTTTAACTTATT
CTAGTTTTGGCGTTTGTGCAGATGGTTCTATAATTGCTGTTCAACCACGTAATGTTTCATATGATAGTGT
TTCAGCTATCGTCACAGCTAATTTGTCTATACCTTCCAATTGGACCACTTCGGTCCAGGTTGAGTATTTA
CAAATTACAAGTACACCTATCGTAGTTGATTGCTCCACTTATGTTTGCAATGGTAATGTGCGCTGTGTTG
AATTGCTTAAGCAGTATACTTCTGCTTGTAAAACTATTGAAGACGCCTTAAGAAATAGCGCCAGGCTGGA
GTCTGCAGATGTTAGTGAGATGCTCACTTTTGACAAGAAAGCGTTTACACTTGCTAATGTTAGTAGTTTT
GGTGACTACAACCTTAGCAGCGTCATACCTAGCTTGCCCACAAGTGGTAGTAGAGTGGCTGGTCGCAGTG
CCATAGAAGACATACTTTTTAGCAAACTTGTTACTTCTGGACTTGGCACTGTGGACGCAGACTACAAAAA
GTGCACTAAGGGTCTTTCCATTGCTGACTTGGCTTGTGCTCAATATTATAATGGCATTATGGTTTTGCCT
GGCGTCGCTGATGCTGAACGAATGGCCATGTATACAGGTTCTTTAATTGGTGGAATTGCTTTAGGAGGTC
TAACATCAGCCGTTTCAATACCATTTTCATTAGCAATTCAGGCACGTTTAAATTATGTTGCATTGCAGAC
TGATGTTTTACAAGAAAATCAGAAAATTCTTGCTGCATCTTTTAACAAAGCAATGACCAACATAGTAGAT
GCCTTTACTGGTGTTAATGATGCTATTACACAAACTTCACAAGCCCTACAAACAGTTGCTACTGCACTTA
ACAAGATCCAGGATGTTGTTAATCAACAAGGCAACTCATTGAACCATTTAACTTCTCAGTTGAGGCAGAA
TTTTCAAGCTATCTCTAGCTCTATTCAGGCTATCTATGACAGACTTGACACTATTCAGGCTGATCAACAA
GTAGATAGGCTGATTACTGGTAGATTGGCTGCTTTGAATGTATTCGTTTCTCATACATTGACTAAGTACA
CTGAAGTTCGTGCTTCCAGACAGCTTGCACAACAAAAAGTGAATGAGTGTGTCAAATCCCAGTCTAAGCG
TTATGGCTTCTGTGGAAATGGCACTCACATTTTCTCAATTGTTAATGCTGCTCCTGAGGGGCTTGTTTTT
CTCCACACTGTCTTGTTGCCGACACAATATAAGGATGTTGAAGCGTGGTCTGGGTTGTGCGTTGATGGTA
CAAACGGTTATGTGTTGCGACAACCTAATCTTGCTCTTTACAAAGAAGGCAATTATTATAGAATCACATC
TCGCATAATGTTTGAACCACGTATTCCTACCATGGCAGATTTTGTTCAAATTGAAAATTGCAATGTCACA
TTTGTTAACATTTCTCGCTCTGAGTTGCAAACCATTGTGCCAGAGTATATTGATGTTAATAAGACGCTGC
AAGAATTAAGTTACAAATTGCCAAATTACACTGTTCCAGACCTAGTTGTCGAACAGTACAACCAGACTAT
TTTGAATTTGACCAGTGAAATTAGCACCCTTGAAAATAAATCTGCGGAGCTTAATTACACTGTTCAAAAA
TTGCAAACTCTGATTGACAACATAAATAGCACATTAGTCGACTTAAAGTGGCTCAACCGGGTTGAGACTT
ACATCAAGTGGCCGTGGTGGGTGTGGTTGTGCATTTCAGTCGTGCTCATCTTTGTGGTGAGTATGTTGCT
ATTATGTTGTTGTTCTACTGGTTGCTGTGGCTTCTTTAGTTGTTTTGCATCTTCTATTAGAGGTTGTTGT
GAATCAACTAAACTTCCTTATTACGACGTTGAAAAGATCCACATACAGTAATACCCAACTTTCTTGTACA
AAGTTGGCATTATAAGAAAGCATTGCTTATCAATTTGTTGCAACGAACAGGTCACTATCAGTCAAAATAA
AATCATTATTTGCCATCCAGCTGATATCCCCTATAGTGAGTCGTATTACATGGTCATAGCTGTTTCCTGG
CAGCTCTGGCCCGTGTCTCAAAATCTCTGATGTTACATTGCACAAGATAAAAATATATCATCATGCCTCC
TCTAGACCAGCCAGGACAGAAATGCCTCGACTTCGCTGCTACCCAAGGTTGCCGGGTGACGCACACCGTG
GAAACGGATGAAGGCACGAACCCAGTGGACATAAGCCTGTTCGGTTCGTAAGCTGTAATGCAAGTAGCGT
ATGCGCTCACGCAACTGGTCCAGAACCTTGACCGAACGCAGCGGTGGTAACGGCGCAGTGGCGGTTTTCA
TGGCTTGTTATGACTGTTTTTTTGGGGTACAGTCTATGCCTCGGGCATCCAAGCAGCAAGCGCGTTACGC
CGTGGGTCGATGTTTGATGTTATGGAGCAGCAACGATGTTACGCAGCAGGGCAGTCGCCCTAAAACAAAG
TTAAACATTATGAGGGAAGCGGTGATCGCCGAAGTATCGACTCAACTATCAGAGGTAGTTGGCGTCATCG
AGCGCCATCTCGAACCGACGTTGCTGGCCGTACATTTGTACGGCTCCGCAGTGGATGGCGGCCTGAAGCC
ACACAGTGATATTGATTTGCTGGTTACGGTGACCGTAAGGCTTGATGAAACAACGCGGCGAGCTTTGATC
AACGACCTTTTGGAAACTTCGGCTTCCCCTGGAGAGAGCGAGATTCTCCGCGCTGTAGAAGTCACCATTG
TTGTGCACGACGACATCATTCCGTGGCGTTATCCAGCTAAGCGCGAACTGCAATTTGGAGAATGGCAGCG
CAATGACATTCTTGCAGGTATCTTCGAGCCAGCCACGATCGACATTGATCTGGCTATCTTGCTGACAAAA
GCAAGAGAACATAGCGTTGCCTTGGTAGGTCCAGCGGCGGAGGAACTCTTTGATCCGGTTCCTGAACAGG
ATCTATTTGAGGCGCTAAATGAAACCTTAACGCTATGGAACTCGCCGCCCGACTGGGCTGGCGATGAGCG
AAATGTAGTGCTTACGTTGTCCCGCATTTGGTACAGCGCAGTAACCGGCAAAATCGCGCCGAAGGATGTC
GCTGCCGACTGGGCAATGGAGCGCCTGCCGGCCCAGTATCAGCCCGTCATACTTGAAGCTAGACAGGCTT
ATCTTGGACAAGAAGAAGATCGCTTGGCCTCGCGCGCAGATCAGTTGGAAGAATTTGTCCACTACGTGAA
AGGCGAGATCACCAAGGTAGTCGGCAAATAACCCTCGAGCCACCCATGACCAAAATCCCTTAACGTGAGT
TACGCGTCGTTCCACTGAGCGTCAGACCCCGTAGAAAAGATCAAAGGATCTTCTTGAGATCCTTTTTTTC
TGCGCGTAATCTGCTGCTTGCAAACAAAAAAACCACCGCTACCAGCGGTGGTTTGTTTGCCGGATCAAGA
GCTACCAACTCTTTTTCCGAAGGTAACTGGCTTCAGCAGAGCGCAGATACCAAATACTGTTCTTCTAGTG
TAGCCGTAGTTAGGCCACCACTTCAAGAACTCTGTAGCACCGCCTACATACCTCGCTCTGCTAATCCTGT
TACCAGTGGCTGCTGCCAGTGGCGATAAGTCGTGTCTTACCGGGTTGGACTCAAGACGATAGTTACCGGA
TAAGGCGCAGCGGTCGGGCTGAACGGGGGGTTCGTGCACACAGCCCAGCTTGGAGCGAACGACCTACACC
GAACTGAGATACCTACAGCGTGAGCTATGAGAAAGCGCCACGCTTCCCGAAGGGAGAAAGGCGGACAGGT
ATCCGGTAAGCGGCAGGGTCGGAACAGGAGAGCGCACGAGGGAGCTTCCAGGGGGAAACGCCTGGTATCT
TTATAGTCCTGTCGGGTTTCGCCACCTCTGACTTGAGCGTCGATTTTTGTGATGCTCGTCAGGGGGGCGG
AGCCTATGGAAAAACGCCAGCAACGCGGCCTTTTTACGGTTCCTGGCCTTTTGCTGGCCTTTTGCTCACA
TGTTCTTTCCTGCGTTATCCCCTGATTCTGTGGATAACCGTATTACCGCCTTTGAGTGAGCTGATACCGC
TCGCCGCAGCCGAACGACCGAGCGCAGCGAGTCAGTGAGCGAGGAAGCGGAAGAGCGCCCAATACGCAAA
CCGCCTCTCCCCGCGCGTTGGCCGATTCATTAATGCAGCTGGCACGACAGGTTTCCCGACTGGAAAGCGG
GCAGTGAGCGCAACGCAATTAATACGCGTACCGCTAGCCAGGAAGAGTTTGTAGAAACGCAAAAAGGCCA
TCCGTCAGGATGGCCTTCTGCTTAGTTTGATGCCTGGCAGTTTATGGCGGGCGTCCTGCCCGCCACCCTC
CGGGCCGTTGCTTCACAACGTTCAAATCCGCTCCCGGCGGATTTGTCCTACTCAGGAGAGCGTTCACCGA
CAAACAACAGATAAAACGAAAGGCCCAGTCTTCCGACTGAGCCTTTCGTTTTATTTGATGCCTGGCAGTT
CCCTACTCTCGCGTTAACGCTAGCATGGATGTTTTCCCAGTCACGACGTTGTAAAACGACGGCCAGTCTT
AAGCTCGGGCCC
