>Addgene plasmid #168763 | pDONR223 HCoV-229E S_stop | depositor partial sequence | sequence record 326972 | Inserted CDS with Stop codon
ATGTTTGTTTTGCTTGTTGCATATGCCTTGTTGCATATTGCTGGTTGTCAAACTACAAATGGGCTGAACA
CTAGTTACTCTGTTTGCAACGGCTGTGTTGGTTATTCAGAAAATGTATTTGCTGTTGAGAGTGGTGGTTA
TATACCCTCCGACTTTGCATTCAATAATTGGTTCCTTCTAACTAATACCTCATCTGTTGTAGATGGTGTT
GTGAGGAGTTTTCAGCCTTTGTTGCTTAATTGCTTATGGTCTGTTTCTGGCTTGCGGTTTACTACTGGTT
TTGTCTATTTTAATGGTACTGGGAGAGGTGATTGTAAAGGTTTTTCCTCAGATGTTTTGTCTGATGTCAT
ACGTTACAACCTCAATTTTGAAGAAAACCTTAGACGTGGAACCATTTTGTTTAAAACATCTTATGGTGTT
GTTGTGTTTTATTGTACCAACAACACTTTAGTTTCAGGTGATGCTCACATACCATTTGGTACAGTTTTGG
GCAATTTTTATTGCTTTGTAAATACTACTATTGGCAATGAAACTACGTCTGCTTTTGTGGGTGCACTACC
TAAGACAGTTCGTGAGTTTGTTATTTCACGCACAGGACATTTTTATATTAATGGCTATCGCTATTTCACT
TTAGGTAATGTAGAAGCCGTTAATTTCAATGTCACTACTGCAGAAACCACTGATTTTTGTACTGTTGCGT
TAGCTTCTTATGCTGACGTTTTGGTTAATGTGTCACAAACCTCTATTGCTAATATAATTTATTGCAACTC
TGTTATTAACAGACTGAGATGTGACCAGTTGTCCTTTGATGTACCAGATGGTTTTTATTCTACAAGCCCT
ATTCAATCCGTTGAGCTACCTGTGTCTATTGTGTCGCTACCTGTTTATCATAAACATACGTTTATTGTGT
TGTACGTTGACTTCAAACCTCAGAGTGGCGGTGGCAAGTGCTTTAACTGTTATCCTGCTGGTGTTAATAT
TACACTGGCCAATTTTAATGAAACTAAAGGGCCTTTGTGTGTTGACACATCACACTTCACTACCAAATAC
GTTGCTGTTTATGCCAATGTTGGTAGGTGGAGTGCTAGTATTAACACGGGAAATTGCCCTTTTTCTTTTG
GCAAAGTTAATAACTTTGTTAAATTTGGCAGTGTATGTTTTTCGCTAAAGGATATACCCGGTGGTTGCGC
AATGCCTATAGTGGCTAATTGGGCTTATAGTAAGTACTATACTATAGGCTCATTGTATGTTTCTTGGAGT
GATGGTGATGGAATTACTGGCGTCCCACAACCTGTTGAGGGTGTTAGTTCCTTTATGAATGTTACATTGG
ACAAATGTACTAAATATAATATTTATGATGTATCTGGTGTGGGTGTTATTCGCGTTAGCAATGACACCTT
TCTTAATGGAATTACGTACACATCAACTTCAGGTAACCTTCTGGGTTTTAAAGATGTTACTAAGGGCACC
ATCTACTCTATCACTCCTTGTAACCCACCAGATCAGCTTGTTGTTTATCAGCAAGCTGTTGTTGGTGCTA
TGTTGTCTGAAAATTTTACTAGTTACGGCTTTTCTAATGTTGTAGAACTGCCGAAATTTTTCTATGCGTC
CAATGGCACTTATAATTGCACAGACGCTGTTTTAACTTATTCTAGTTTTGGCGTTTGTGCAGATGGTTCT
ATAATTGCTGTTCAACCACGTAATGTTTCATATGATAGTGTTTCAGCTATCGTCACAGCTAATTTGTCTA
TACCTTCCAATTGGACCACTTCGGTCCAGGTTGAGTATTTACAAATTACAAGTACACCTATCGTAGTTGA
TTGCTCCACTTATGTTTGCAATGGTAATGTGCGCTGTGTTGAATTGCTTAAGCAGTATACTTCTGCTTGT
AAAACTATTGAAGACGCCTTAAGAAATAGCGCCAGGCTGGAGTCTGCAGATGTTAGTGAGATGCTCACTT
TTGACAAGAAAGCGTTTACACTTGCTAATGTTAGTAGTTTTGGTGACTACAACCTTAGCAGCGTCATACC
TAGCTTGCCCACAAGTGGTAGTAGAGTGGCTGGTCGCAGTGCCATAGAAGACATACTTTTTAGCAAACTT
GTTACTTCTGGACTTGGCACTGTGGACGCAGACTACAAAAAGTGCACTAAGGGTCTTTCCATTGCTGACT
TGGCTTGTGCTCAATATTATAATGGCATTATGGTTTTGCCTGGCGTCGCTGATGCTGAACGAATGGCCAT
GTATACAGGTTCTTTAATTGGTGGAATTGCTTTAGGAGGTCTAACATCAGCCGTTTCAATACCATTTTCA
TTAGCAATTCAGGCACGTTTAAATTATGTTGCATTGCAGACTGATGTTTTACAAGAAAATCAGAAAATTC
TTGCTGCATCTTTTAACAAAGCAATGACCAACATAGTAGATGCCTTTACTGGTGTTAATGATGCTATTAC
ACAAACTTCACAAGCCCTACAAACAGTTGCTACTGCACTTAACAAGATCCAGGATGTTGTTAATCAACAA
GGCAACTCATTGAACCATTTAACTTCTCAGTTGAGGCAGAATTTTCAAGCTATCTCTAGCTCTATTCAGG
CTATCTATGACAGACTTGACACTATTCAGGCTGATCAACAAGTAGATAGGCTGATTACTGGTAGATTGGC
TGCTTTGAATGTATTCGTTTCTCATACATTGACTAAGTACACTGAAGTTCGTGCTTCCAGACAGCTTGCA
CAACAAAAAGTGAATGAGTGTGTCAAATCCCAGTCTAAGCGTTATGGCTTCTGTGGAAATGGCACTCACA
TTTTCTCAATTGTTAATGCTGCTCCTGAGGGGCTTGTTTTTCTCCACACTGTCTTGTTGCCGACACAATA
TAAGGATGTTGAAGCGTGGTCTGGGTTGTGCGTTGATGGTACAAACGGTTATGTGTTGCGACAACCTAAT
CTTGCTCTTTACAAAGAAGGCAATTATTATAGAATCACATCTCGCATAATGTTTGAACCACGTATTCCTA
CCATGGCAGATTTTGTTCAAATTGAAAATTGCAATGTCACATTTGTTAACATTTCTCGCTCTGAGTTGCA
AACCATTGTGCCAGAGTATATTGATGTTAATAAGACGCTGCAAGAATTAAGTTACAAATTGCCAAATTAC
ACTGTTCCAGACCTAGTTGTCGAACAGTACAACCAGACTATTTTGAATTTGACCAGTGAAATTAGCACCC
TTGAAAATAAATCTGCGGAGCTTAATTACACTGTTCAAAAATTGCAAACTCTGATTGACAACATAAATAG
CACATTAGTCGACTTAAAGTGGCTCAACCGGGTTGAGACTTACATCAAGTGGCCGTGGTGGGTGTGGTTG
TGCATTTCAGTCGTGCTCATCTTTGTGGTGAGTATGTTGCTATTATGTTGTTGTTCTACTGGTTGCTGTG
GCTTCTTTAGTTGTTTTGCATCTTCTATTAGAGGTTGTTGTGAATCAACTAAACTTCCTTATTACGACGT
TGAAAAGATCCACATACAGTAA
